Addgene plasmid #132752: pUCIDT-Cat1
Purpose: Encodes an iconic representation of a house cat
Depositing lab: Mark Bathe. Depositing organization: Massachusetts Institute of Technology. Publication: Random access DNA memory using Boolean search in an archival file storage system. Banal JL, Shepherd TR, Berleant J, Huang H, Reyes M, Ackerman CM, Blainey PC, Bathe M. Nat Mater. 2021 Sep;20(9):1272-1280. doi: 10.1038/s41563-021-01021-3. Epub 2021 Jun 10. PubMed 34112975.
Backbone
  Vector backbone: pUCIDT-Amp
  Backbone manufacturer: IDT
  Backbone size w/o insert (bp): 2761
  Total vector size (bp): 3066
  Vector type: Unspecified
Growth in bacteria
  Bacterial resistance: Ampicillin, 100 μg/mL
  Growth temperature: 37°C
  Growth strain: DH5alpha
  Copy number: High Copy
Gene/Insert
  Gene/Insert name: Cat1
  Species: Synthetic
  Insert size (bp): 640
  Cloning method: Unknown
  Sequencing primers: 5′ gaattcgtcgtcgtcccctcaaact; 3′ ctgcagattgatgccaccttttcagc
Terms and licenses: Academic/Nonprofit Terms; Industry Terms: Not Available to Industry
How to cite: pUCIDT-Cat1 was a gift from Mark Bathe (Addgene plasmid # 132752 ; http://n2t.net/addgene:132752 ; RRID:Addgene_132752)
