[The description below was written by a language model from this plasmid's Addgene catalogue record and pLannotate feature annotations shown in this document.]
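Description:
pUCIDT-Cat1 is a small, high-copy bacterial cloning plasmid built on the commercial pUCIDT-Amp backbone, a pUC-type vector commonly used to deliver synthesized DNA fragments. It is propagated in E. coli through a ColE1/pMB1/pUC-class origin of replication and selected with ampicillin via a β-lactamase (AmpR) gene driven by its own bla promoter. The annotated sequence also shows the usual pUC remnants: a lac promoter with its operator and CAP binding site, a lacZα fragment, and short fragments of lacI, rop and the pBR322 bom region. None of these appear to have a functional role beyond being part of the backbone.

The payload, Cat1, is a synthetic insert listed as 640 bp that does not encode a gene product. Instead, it stores digital information, described in the record as an iconic image of a house cat. The feature table has no annotation for the insert, but the unannotated stretch between the lacZα fragment and the lac operator is where it most plausibly lies, interrupting the lacZα region. The record does not describe the encoding scheme or the cloning method, and no expression of the insert is implied. The associated work concerns DNA-based archival data storage with random access by Boolean search, so the plasmid most likely serves as a renewable template for one stored image file in that system.

The recorded sizes disagree. The catalogue gives a total of 3,066 bp, while backbone plus insert sums to about 3,401 bp, which matches the length of the sequenced record.
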