Features (pLannotate 1.2.2; 10 found; start..end, strand, type, name):
      5..40      +  CDS            rop (fragment): Rop protein, which maintains plasmids at low copy number; rop
    142..241     +  misc_feature   bom (fragment): basis of mobility region from pBR322
    247..401     -  CDS            lacZα (fragment): LacZα fragment of β-galactosidase; lacZ fragment
   1209..1225    -  protein_bind   lac operator: The lac repressor binds to the lac operator to inhibit transcription in E. coli. This inhibition can be relieved by adding lactose or isopropyl-β-D-thiogalactopyranoside (IPTG). lac repressor encoded by lacI
   1233..1263    -  promoter       lac promoter: promoter for the E. coli lac operon
   1278..1299    -  protein_bind   CAP binding site: CAP binding activates transcription in the presence of cAMP. E. coli catabolite activator protein
   1312..1404    -  CDS            lacI (fragment): lac repressor; lacI; The lac repressor binds to the lac operator to inhibit transcription in E. coli. This inhibition can be relieved by adding lactose or isopropyl-β-D-thiogalactopyranoside (IPTG).
   1587..2175    -  rep_origin     ori: high-copy-number ColE1/pMB1/pBR322/pUC origin of replication
   2346..3206    -  CDS            AmpR: β-lactamase; bla; confers resistance to ampicillin, carbenicillin, and related antibiotics
   3207..3311    -  promoter       AmpR promoter: bla
>Addgene plasmid #132752 | pUCIDT-Cat1 | addgene full sequence | sequence record 260601 | Addgene NGS Result
TCGTCTCGCGCGTTTCGGTGATGACGGTGAAAACCTCTGACACATGCAGCTCCCGGAGACGGTCACAGCT
TGTCTGTAAGCGGATGCCGGGAGCAGACAAGCCCGTCAGGGCGCGTCAGCGGGTGTTGGCGGGTGTCGGG
GCTGGCTTAACTATGCGGCATCAGAGCAGATTGTACTGAGAGTGCACCAAATGCGGTGTGAAATACCGCA
CAGATGCGTAAGGAGAAAATACCGCATCAGGCGCCATTCGCCATTCAGGCTGCGCAACTGTTGGGAAGGG
CGATCGGTGCGGGCCTCATCGCTATTACGCCAGCTGGCGAAAGGGGGATGTGCTGCAAGGCGATTAAGTT
GGGTAACGCCAGGGTTTTCCCAGTCACGACGTTGTAAAACGACGGCCAGTGCAACGCGATGACGATGGAT
AGCGATTCATCGATGAGCTGACCCGATCGCCGCCGCCGGAGGGTTGCGTTTGAGACGGGCGACAGATGAA
TTCGTCGTCGTCCCCTCAAACTATCATGTCTATGAGTACACTCGCGATGTGACAGTCACAGATCGTCGCA
TAAGTGCTCCCACCGTGTCATTGGCGCCAGTAATGTGCCATGTCATTCACTCTAAGAATAAGTGAAAATA
TGAAGCTGGGAGCGCCCGGAGATTAGTCTGCCACGACTCAACCTCTAGATCGAACGTCCTCTCTCCGATA
GTTAGGCCATACTGGTACGTCATCAAGGCTTCGGGTTTGAATGAGCACCACAGTCCTCGCCTTTAACTGC
GTCCGGCCTCTTGCAGGATTATCTTTAGTTATACTGGAAGTAGGTACTGAAAAGCATCTGCGCCCTAGCA
AGGCTTATTTTTAGGATCTCAGTGGGATGGAAAAGCGTATGCCACATGGTAGCGAAAAAGTCGTCTTGCT
GTGCCGGAGTCGGCTACGGCCTGATGAGCTGAGGCGGAGGGCTTGCCTTCGAAAGCTCCTACTAACAATT
CAATAAATGTGGGAATGCTACATAAATTGTCGTAGTACCGTCAGAGATAGGAGACGGGTCGATTAACACT
TCTACGCAGGGTTATAATAGTTTGTGACACTCAGCAATCGCGACACTACACGCTACGCACGCTGAAAAGG
TGGCATCAATCTGCAGATCAGTTCTGGACCAGCGAGCTGTGCTGCGACTCGTGGCGTAATCATGGTCATA
GCTGTTTCCTGTGTGAAATTGTTATCCGCTCACAATTCCACACAACATACGAGCCGGAAGCATAAAGTGT
AAAGCCTGGGGTGCCTAATGAGTGAGCTAACTCACATTAATTGCGTTGCGCTCACTGCCCGCTTTCCAGT
CGGGAAACCTGTCGTGCCAGCTGCATTAATGAATCGGCCAACGCGCGGGGAGAGGCGGTTTGCGTATTGG
GCGCTCTTCCGCTTCCTCGCTCACTGACTCGCTGCGCTCGGTCGTTCGGCTGCGGCGAGCGGTATCAGCT
CACTCAAAGGCGGTAATACGGTTATCCACAGAATCAGGGGATAACGCAGGAAAGAACATGTGAGCAAAAG
GCCAGCAAAAGGCCAGGAACCGTAAAAAGGCCGCGTTGCTGGCGTTTTTCCATAGGCTCCGCCCCCCTGA
CGAGCATCACAAAAATCGACGCTCAAGTCAGAGGTGGCGAAACCCGACAGGACTATAAAGATACCAGGCG
TTTCCCCCTGGAAGCTCCCTCGTGCGCTCTCCTGTTCCGACCCTGTCGCTTACCGGATACCTGTCCGCCT
TTCTCCCTTCGGGAAGCGTGGCGCTTTCTCATAGCTCACGCTGTAGGTATCTCAGTTCGGTGTAGGTCGT
TCGCTCCAAGCTGGGCTGTGTGCACGAACCCCCCGTTCAGCCCGACCGCTGCGCCTTATCCGGTAACTAT
CGTCTTGAGTCCAACCCGGTAAGACACGACTTATCGCCACTGGCAGCAGCCACTGGTAACAGGATTAGCA
GAGCGAGGTATGTAGGCGGTGCTACAGAGTTCTTGAAGTGGTGGCCTAACTACGGCTACACTAGAAGAAC
AGTATTTGGTATCTGCGCTCTGCTGAAGCCAGTTACCTTCGGAAAAAGAGTTGGTAGCTCTTGATCCGGC
AAACAAACCACCGCTGGTAGCGGTGGTTTTTTTGTTTGCAAGCAGCAGATTACGCGCAGAAAAAAAGGAT
CTCAAGAAGATCCTTTGATCTTTTCTACGGGGTCTGACGCTCAGTGGAACGAAAACTCACGTTAAGGGAT
TTTGGTCATGAGATTATCAAAAAGGATCTTCACCTAGATCCTTTTAAATTAAAAATGAAGTTTTAAATCA
ATCTAAAGTATATATGAGTAAACTTGGTCTGACAGTTACCAATGCTTAATCAGTGAGGCACCTATCTCAG
CGATCTGTCTATTTCGTTCATCCATAGTTGCCTGACTCCCCGTCGTGTAGATAACTACGATACGGGAGGG
CTTACCATCTGGCCCCAGTGCTGCAATGATACCGCGAGACCCACGCTCACCGGCTCCAGATTTATCAGCA
ATAAACCAGCCAGCCGGAAGGGCCGAGCGCAGAAGTGGTCCTGCAACTTTATCCGCCTCCATCCAGTCTA
TTAATTGTTGCCGGGAAGCTAGAGTAAGTAGTTCGCCAGTTAATAGTTTGCGCAACGTTGTTGCCATTGC
TACAGGCATCGTGGTGTCACGCTCGTCGTTTGGTATGGCTTCATTCAGCTCCGGTTCCCAACGATCAAGG
CGAGTTACATGATCCCCCATGTTGTGCAAAAAAGCGGTTAGCTCCTTCGGTCCTCCGATCGTTGTCAGAA
GTAAGTTGGCCGCAGTGTTATCACTCATGGTTATGGCAGCACTGCATAATTCTCTTACTGTCATGCCATC
CGTAAGATGCTTTTCTGTGACTGGTGAGTACTCAACCAAGTCATTCTGAGAATAGTGTATGCGGCGACCG
AGTTGCTCTTGCCCGGCGTCAATACGGGATAATACCGCGCCACATAGCAGAACTTTAAAAGTGCTCATCA
TTGGAAAACGTTCTTCGGGGCGAAAACTCTCAAGGATCTTACCGCTGTTGAGATCCAGTTCGATGTAACC
CACTCGTGCACCCAACTGATCTTCAGCATCTTTTACTTTCACCAGCGTTTCTGGGTGAGCAAAAACAGGA
AGGCAAAATGCCGCAAAAAAGGGAATAAGGGCGACACGGAAATGTTGAATACTCATACTCTACCTTTTTC
AATATTATTGAAGCATTTATCAGGGTTATTGTCTCATGAGCGGATACATATTTGAATGTATTTAGAAAAA
TAAACAAATAGGGGTTCCGCGCACATTTCCCCGAAAAGTGCCACCTGACGTCTAAGAAACCATTATTATC
ATGACATTAACCTATAAAAATAGGCGTATCACGAGGCCCTT
